>Addgene plasmid #73400 | pETM6-Vv4CL-PhCHS-MsCHI | depositor full sequence | sequence record 135142 | Full Sequence
GGGGAATTGTGAGCGGATAACAATTCCCCTCTAGAAATAATTTTGTTTAACTTTAAGAAGGAGATATACA
TATGATTAGTATTGAAACGCAAAACCCGGATGTTAGCAACCTGGACACCTCGCACTCTATTCCGAAAATG
GCAAACCGTATTGATGACCATGTGTTTCGTTCTAAACTGCCGGAAATTCCGATCAGTAACCATCTGCCGC
TGCACACGTATTGCTTCGAAAATTACTCGCAGTTTGCAGACCGTCCGTGTCTGATTGTTGGCTCGACGAA
CAAAACCTATAGCTTCGCTGAAACCCATCTGATCTCTCGCAAAGTGGGCGCAGGTTTTGCTCACCTGGGT
CTGAAACAGGGCGATGTGGTTATGATTCTGCTGCAAAATTGCGCGGAATTTGCCTTCAGCTTTCTGGGTG
CGTCTATGGTTGGCGCCGTCACCACGACCGCAAACCCGTTCTACACGTCCGCGGAAATCTTCAAACAGCT
GAACGCATCAAAAGCTAAAATCGTCGTGACCCAGGCGCAATATGTGGATAAACTGCGCGACTACCCGGAT
GGTCAAGTTGCCAAAATTGGCGAAGGTTTCACGGTCATTACCATCGATGACCCGCCGGAAAACTGTATGC
ATTTTAGTGTTGTCTCCGAAGCGAACGAAAGCGAACTGCCGGAAGTCTCAATTAATTCGGATGACCCGGT
GGCCCTGCCGTTTAGCTCTGGTACGACCGGCCTGCCGAAAGGCGTGGTTCTGACGCACAAATCACTGATC
ACCTCGGTCGCCCAGCAAGTGGATGGTGAAAACCCGAATCTGCATCTGACCCCGGATGACGTCGTGCTGT
GCGTGCTGCCGCTGTTCCACATTTATAGCCTGAACTCTGTTCTGCTGTGTAGTCTGCGTGCAGGTGCAGC
AGTGCTGCTGATGCAGAAATTTGAAATTGGTACCCTGCTGGAACTGATCCAACGTTACCGCGTGAGCGTT
GCAGCTGTTGTCCCGCCGCTGGTTCTGGCACTGGCTAAAAATCCGATGGTGGAATCGTTTGATCTGAGTT
CCATCCGTGTGGTTCTGAGCGGTGCAGCACCGCTGGGCAAAGAACTGGAAGCAGCTCTGCGTTCCCGCGT
TCCGCAGGCAGTCCTGGGCCAAGGTTATGGCATGACGGAAGCAGGCCCGGTGCTGTCAATGTGCCTGGGT
TTCGCTAAACAGCCGTTTCCGACGAAATCAGGTTCGTGTGGCACCGTCGTGCGTAACGCGGAACTGAAAG
TTGTGGATCCGGAAACCGGTTGCTCCCTGGGCCGTAATCAGCCGGGTGAAATTTGTATCCGCGGCCAGCA
AATTATGAAAGGTTATCTGAATGATCCGGAAGCGACGGCCTCTACCATTGACGTTGATGGCTGGCTGCAT
ACCGGTGACATCGGCTACGTGGATGACGATGAAGAAGTGTTCATTGTTGATCGCGTCAAAGAACTGATCA
AATTCAAAGGTTTTCAGGTTCCGCCGGCAGAACTGGAAGCTCTGCTGGTGTCTCACCCGTCCATTGCCGA
TGCGGCCGTGGTTCCGCAAAAAGACGATGTTGCTGGCGAAGTCCCGGTGGCGTTCGTCGTGCGTTCTAAC
GGTTTTGAACTGACCGAAGAAGCAGTGAAAGAATTCATCAGTAAACAGGTTGTCTTTTATAAACGCCTGC
ATAAAGTGTACTTTGTTCACGCGATTCCGAAAAGCCCGTCTGGCAAAATCCTGCGTAAAGATCTGCGCGC
GAAACTGGCCGAAAAAACCCCGGAACCGAACGGCGGTGGCGGTAGTGGCGGTGGCGGTTCCGGCGGTGGC
GGTTCACTGGTGGGTGCCCTGATGCATGTTATGCAGAAACGTAGCCGTGCTATCCACTCCTCAGATGAAG
GTGAAGACCAGGCAGGTGACGAAGATGAAGACTAACTCGAGTCTGGTAAAGAAACCGCTGCTGCGAAATT
TGAACGCCAGCACATGGACTCGTCTACTAGTCGCAGCTTAATTAACCTAAACTGCTGCCACCGCTGAGCA
ATAACTAGCATAACCCCTTGGGGCCTCTAAACGGGTCTTGAGGGGTTTTTTGCTAGGATCGAGATCGATC
TCGATCCCGCGAAATTAATACGACTCACTATAGGGGAATTGTGAGCGGATAACAATTCCCCTCTAGAAAT
AATTTTGTTTAACTTTAAGAAGGAGATATACATATGGTGACAGTCGAGGAGTATCGTAAGGCACAACGTG
CTGAAGGTCCAGCCACTGTCATGGCCATTGGAACAGCCACACCTTCAAACTGTGTTGATCAAAGCACTTA
CCCTGATTTTTATTTTCGTATCACTAACAGTGAGCACAAGACTGATCTTAAGGAGAAATTTAAGCGCATG
TGTGAAAAATCAATGATTAAGAAAAGGTACATGCACTTAACAGAGGAAATCTTGAAAGAGAATCCTAGTA
TGTGTGAATACATGGCACCTTCTCTTGATGCTAGGCAAGACATAGTGGTGGTTGAAGTGCCCAAACTTGG
CAAAGAGGCAGCTCAAAAGGCCATCAAGGAATGGGGCCAGCCCAAGTCCAAAATTACCCATTTGGTCTTT
TGCACAACCAGTGGTGTGGACATGCCTGGGTGTGACTATCAACTCACTAAGCTACTTGGGCTTCGTCCAT
CGGTCAAGAGGCTTATGATGTACCAACAAGGTTGCTTTGCTGGTGGCACGGTTCTTCGGTTAGCCAAGGA
CTTGGCTGAAAACAACAAGGGCGCTCGAGTCCTTGTTGTTTGTTCAGAAATCACCGCGGTCACTTTCCGT
GGGCCAAATGATACTCATTTGGATAGTTTAGTTGGCCAAGCACTTTTTGGTGATGGGGCAGGCGCGATCA
TTATAGGTTCTGATCCAATTCCAGGGGTCGAAAGGCCTTTGTTCGAGCTCGTTTCAGCAGCCCAAACTCT
TCTCCCAGATAGCCATGGTGCTATTGATGGCCATCTCCGTGAAGTTGGGCTTACATTCCACTTACTCAAA
GATGTTCCTGGGCTGATCTCAAAAAATATTGAGAAGAGCCTTGAGGAAGCATTCAAACCTTTGGGCATTT
CTGATTGGAACTCTCTATTCTGGATTGCTCATCCAGGTGGGCCTGCAATTTTGGACCAAGTTGAAATAAA
GTTGGGCCTAAAGCCCGAGAAACTTAAGGCTACAAGGAATGTGTTAAGTAACTATGGTAACATGTCAAGT
GCTTGTGTACTGTTTATTTTGGATGAAATGAGAAAGGCCTCAGCCAAAGAAGGTTTAGGAACTACTGGTG
AAGGGCTTGAGTGGGGTGTTCTTTTTGGATTTGGGCCTGGGCTAACAGTTGAGACTGTTGTCCTCCACAG
TGTTGCTACTTAATAGGGTACCCTCGAGTCTGGTAAAGAAACCGCTGCTGCGAAATTTGAACGCCAGCAC
ATGGACTCGTCTACTAGTCGCAGCTTAATTAACCTAAACTGCTGCCACCGCTGAGCAATAACTAGCATAA
CCCCTTGGGGCCTCTAAACGGGTCTTGAGGGGTTTTTTGCTAGGATCGAGATCGATCTCGATCCCGCGAA
ATTAATACGACTCACTATAGGGGAATTGTGAGCGGATAACAATTCCCCTCTAGAAATAATTTTGTTTAAC
TTTAAGAAGGAGATATACATATGGCTGCATCAATCACCGCAATCACTGTGGAGAACCTTGAATACCCAGC
GGTGGTTACCTCTCCGGTCACCGGCAAATCATATTTCCTCGGTGGCGCTGGGGAGAGAGGATTGACCATT
GAAGGAAACTTCATCAAGTTCACTGCCATAGGTGTTTATTTGGAAGATATAGCAGTGGCTTCACTAGCTG
CCAAATGGAAGGGTAAATCATCTGAAGAGTTACTTGAGACCCTTGACTTTTACAGAGACATCATCTCAGG
TCCCTTTGAAAAGTTAATTAGAGGGTCAAAGATTAGGGAATTGAGTGGTCCTGAGTACTCAAGGAAGGTT
ATGGAGAACTGTGTGGCACACTTGAAATCAGTTGGAACTTATGGAGATGCAGAAGCTGAAGCTATGCAAA
AATTTGCTGAAGCTTTCAAGCCTGTTAATTTTCCACCTGGTGCCTCTGTTTTCTACAGGCAATCACCTAA
TGGAATATTAGGGCTTAGTTTCTCTCCGGATACAAGTATACCAGAAAAGGAGGCTGCACTCATAGAGAAC
AAGGCAGTTTCATCAGCAGTGTTGGAGACTATGATCGGCGAGCACGCTGTTTCCCCTGATCTTAAGCGCT
GTTTAGCTGCAAGATTACCTGCGTTGTTGAACGAGGGTGCTTTCAAGATTGGAAACTGAACTAGTCGCAG
CTTAATTAACCTAAACTGCTGCCACCGCTGAGCAATAACTAGCATAACCCCTTGGGGCCTCTAAACGGGT
CTTGAGGGGTTTTTTGCTAGCGAAAGGAGGAGTCGACTATATCCGGATTGGCGAATGGG
[124 nt withheld, positions 4470-4593]
C
[91 nt withheld, positions 4595-4685]
A
[49 nt withheld, positions 4687-4735]
CCTTTGACGTTGGAGTCCACGTTCTTT
[37 nt withheld, positions 4763-4799]
ACCCTATCTCGGTCTATTCTTTTGATTTATAAGGGATTTTGCCGATTTCGGCCTATTGGTTAAAAAATGA
GCTGATTTAACAAAAATTTAACGCGAATTTTAACAAAATATTAACGTTTACAATTTCTGGCGGCACGATG
GCATGAGATTATCAAAAAGGATCTTCACCTAGATCCTTTTAAATTAAAAATGAAGTTTTAAATCAATCTA
AAGTATATATGAGTAAACTTGGTCTGACAGTTACCAATGCTTAATCAGTGAGGCACCTATCTCAGCGATC
TGTCTATTTCGTTCATCCATAGTTGCCTGACTCCCCGTCGTGTAGATAACTACGATACGGGAGGGCTTAC
CATCTGGCCCCAGTGCTGCAATGATACCGCGAGACCCACGCTCACCGGCTCCAGATTTATCAGCAATAAA
CCAGCCAGCCGGAAGGGCCGAGCGCAGAAGTGGTCCTGCAACTTTATCCGCCTCCATCCAGTCTATTAAT
TGTTGCCGGGAAGCTAGAGTAAGTAGTTCGCCAGTTAATAGTTTGCGCAACGTTGTTGCCATTGCTACAG
GCATCGTGGTGTCACGCTCGTCGTTTGGTATGGCTTCATTCAGCTCCGGTTCCCAACGATCAAGGCGAGT
TACATGATCCCCCATGTTGTGCAAAAAAGCGGTTAGCTCCTTCGGTCCTCCGATCGTTGTCAGAAGTAAG
TTGGCCGCAGTGTTATCACTCATGGTTATGGCAGCACTGCATAATTCTCTTACTGTCATGCCATCCGTAA
GATGCTTTTCTGTGACTGGTGAGTACTCAACCAAGTCATTCTGAGAATAGTGTATGCGGCGACCGAGTTG
CTCTTGCCCGGCGTCAATACGGGATAATACCGCGCCACATAGCAGAACTTTAAAAGTGCTCATCATTGGA
AAACGTTCTTCGGGGCGAAAACTCTCAAGGATCTTACCGCTGTTGAGATCCAGTTCGATGTAACCCACTC
GTGCACCCAACTGATCTTCAGCATCTTTTACTTTCACCAGCGTTTCTGGGTGAGCAAAAACAGGAAGGCA
AAATGCCGCAAAAAAGGGAATAAGGGCGACACGGAAATGTTGAATACTCATACTCTTCCTTTTTCAATCA
TGATTGAAGCATTTATCAGGGTTATTGTCTCATGAGCGGATACATATTTGAATGTATTTAGAAAAATAAA
CAAATAGGTCATGACCAAAATCCCTTAACGTGAGTTTTCGTTCCACTGAGCGTCAGACCCCGTAGAAAAG
ATCAAAGGATCTTCTTGAGATCCTTTTTTTCTGCGCGTAATCTGCTGCTTGCAAACAAAAAAACCACCGC
TACCAGCGGTGGTTTGTTTGCCGGATCAAGAGCTACCAACTCTTTTTCCGAAGGTAACTGGCTTCAGCAG
AGCGCAGATACCAAATACTGTCCTTCTAGTGTAGCCGTAGTTAGGCCACCACTTCAAGAACTCTGTAGCA
CCGCCTACATACCTCGCTCTGCTAATCCTGTTACCAGTGGCTGCTGCCAGTGGCGATAAGTCGTGTCTTA
CCGGGTTGGACTCAAGACGATAGTTACCGGATAAGGCGCAGCGGTCGGGCTGAACGGGGGGTTCGTGCAC
ACAGCCCAGCTTGGAGCGAACGACCTACACCGAACTGAGATACCTACAGCGTGAGCTATGAGAAAGCGCC
ACGCTTCCCGAAGGGAGAAAGGCGGACAGGTATCCGGTAAGCGGCAGGGTCGGAACAGGAGAGCGCACGA
GGGAGCTTCCAGGGGGAAACGCCTGGTATCTTTATAGTCCTGTCGGGTTTCGCCACCTCTGACTTGAGCG
TCGATTTTTGTGATGCTCGTCAGGGGGGCGGAGCCTATGGAAAAACGCCAGCAACGCGGCCTTTTTACGG
TTCCTGGCCTTTTGCTGGCCTTTTGCTCACATGTTCTTTCCTGCGTTATCCCCTGATTCTGTGGATAACC
GTATTACCGCCTTTGAGTGAGCTGATACCGCTCGCCGCAGCCGAACGACCGAGCGCAGCGAGTCAGTGAG
CGAGGAAGCGGAAGAGCGCCTGATGCGGTATTTTCTCCTTACGCATCTGTGCGGTATTTCACACCGCATA
TATGGTGCACTCTCAGTACAATCTGCTCTGATGCCGCATAGTTAAGCCAGTATACACTCCGCTATCGCTA
CGTGACTGGGTCATGGCTGCGCCCCGACACCCGCCAACACCCGCTGACGCGCCCTGACGGGCTTGTCTGC
TCCCGGCATCCGCTTACAGACAAGCTGTGACCGTCTCCGGGAGCTGCATGTGTCAGAGGTTTTCACCGTC
ATCACCGAAACGCGCGAGGCAGCTGCGGTAAAGCTCATCAGCGTGGTCGTGAAGCGATTCACAGATGTCT
GCCTGTTCATCCGCGTCCAGCTCGTTGAGTTTCTCCAGAAGCGTTAATGTCTGGCTTCTGATAAAGCGGG
CCATGTTAAGGGCGGTTTTTTCCTGTTTGGTCACTGATGCCTCCGTGTAAGGGGGATTTCTGTTCATGGG
GGTAATGATACCGATGAAACGAGAGAGGATGCTCACGATACGGGTTACTGATGATGAACATGCCCGGTTA
CTGGAACGTTGTGAGGGTAAACAACTGGCGGTATGGATGCGGCGGGACCAGAGAAAAATCACTCAGGGTC
AATGCCAGCGCTTCGTTAATACAGATGTAGGTGTTCCACAGGGTAGCCAGCAGCATCCTGCGATGCAGAT
CCGGAACATAATGGTGCAGGGCGCTGACTTCCGCGTTTCCAGACTTTACGAAACACGGAAACCGAAGACC
ATTCATGTTGTTGCTCAGGTCGCAGACGTTTTGCAGCAGCAGTCGCTTCACGTTCGCTCGCGTATCGGTG
ATTCATTCTGCTAACCAGTAAGGCAACCCCGCCAGCCTAGCCGGGTCCTCAACGACAGGAGCACGATCAT
GCTAGTCATGCCCCGCGCCCACCGGAAGGAGCTGACTGGGTTGAAGGCTCTCAAGGGCATCGGTCGAGAT
CCCGGTGCCTAATGAGTGAGCTAACTTACATTAATTGCGTTGCGCTCACTGCCCGCTTTCCAGTCGGGAA
ACCTGTCGTGCCAGCTGCATTAATGAATCGGCCAACGCGCGGGGAGAGGCGGTTTGCGTATTGGGCGCCA
GGGTGGTTTTTCTTTTCACCAGTGAGACGGGCAACAGCTGATTGCCCTTCACCGCCTGGCCCTGAGAGAG
TTGCAGCAAGCGGTCCACGCTGGTTTGCCCCAGCAGGCGAAAATCCTGTTTGATGGTGGTTAACGGCGGG
ATATAACATGAGCTGTCTTCGGTATCGTCGTATCCCACTACCGAGATGTCCGCACCAACGCGCAGCCCGG
ACTCGGTAATGGCGCGCATTGCGCCCAGCGCCATCTGATCGTTGGCAACCAGCATCGCAGTGGGAACGAT
GCCCTCATTCAGCATTTGCATGGTTTGTTGAAAACCGGACATGGCACTCCAGTCGCCTTCCCGTTCCGCT
ATCGGCTGAATTTGATTGCGAGTGAGATATTTATGCCAGCCAGCCAGACGCAGACGCGCCGAGACAGAAC
TTAATGGGCCCGCTAACAGCGCGATTTGCTGGTGACCCAATGCGACCAGATGCTCCACGCCCAGTCGCGT
ACCGTCTTCATGGGAGAAAATAATACTGTTGATGGGTGTCTGGTCAGAGACATCAAGAAATAACGCCGGA
ACATTAGTGCAGGCAGCTTCCACAGCAATGGCATCCTGGTCATCCAGCGGATAGTTAATGATCAGCCCAC
TGACGCGTTGCGCGAGAAGATTGTGCACCGCCGCTTTACAGGCTTCGACGCCGCTTCGTTCTACCATCGA
CACCACCACGCTGGCACCCAGTTGATCGGCGCGAGATTTAATCGCCGCGACAATTTGCGACGGCGCGTGC
AGGGCCAGACTGGAGGTGGCAACGCCAATCAGCAACGACTGTTTGCCCGCCAGTTGTTGTGCCACGCGGT
TGGGAATGTAATTCAGCTCCGCCATCGCCGCTTCCACTTTTTCCCGCGTTTTCGCAGAAACGTGGCTGGC
CTGGTTCACCACGCGGGAAACGGTCTGATAAGAGACACCGGCATACTCTGCGACATCGTATAACGTTACT
GGTTTCACATTCACCACCCTGAATTGACTCTCTTCCGGGCGCTATCATGCCATACCGCGAAAGGTTTTGC
GCCATTCGATGGTGTCCGGGATCTCGACGCTCTCCCTTATGCGACTCCTGCATTAGGAAGCAGCCCAGTA
GTAGGTTGAGGCCGTTGAGCACCGCCGCCGCAAGGAATGGTGCATGCAAGGAGATGGCGCCCAACAGTCC
CCCGGCCACGGGGCCTGCCACCATACCCACGCCGAAACAAGCGCTCATGAGCCCGAAGTGGCGAGCCCGA
TCTTCCCCATCGGTGATGTCGGCGATATAGGCGCCAGCAACCGCACCTGTGGCGCCGGTGATGCCGGCCA
CGATGCGTCCGGCGTAGCCTAGGATCGAGATCGATCTCGATCCCGCGAAATTAATACGACTCACTATA
Features (pLannotate 1.2.2; 30 found; start..end, strand, type, name):
      3..27      +  protein_bind   lac operator: The lac repressor binds to the lac operator to inhibit transcription in E. coli. This inhibition can be relieved by adding lactose or isopropyl-β-D-thiogalactopyranoside (IPTG). lac repressor encoded by lacI
     42..64      +  RBS            RBS: efficient ribosome binding site from bacteriophage T7 gene 10 (Olins and Rangwala, 1989)
    162..1757    +  CDS            4CL3 (fragment): 4CL3_ARATH - Experimental evidence at protein level: Swiss-Prot protein existence level 1. Produces CoA thioesters of a variety of hydroxy- and methoxy- substituted cinnamic acids, which are used to synthesize several phenylpropanoid-derived compounds, including anthocyanins, flavonoids, isoflavonoids, coumarins, lignin, suberin and wall-bound phenolics. From Arabidopsis thaliana (Mouse-ear cress).
   1767..1922    +  CDS            Wasl (fragment): WASL_MOUSE - Experimental evidence at protein level: Swiss-Prot protein existence level 1. Regulates actin polymerization by stimulating the actin- nucleating activity of the Arp2/3 complex. Involved in various processes, such as mitosis and cytokinesis, via its role in the regulation of actin polymerization. Together with CDC42, involved in the extension and maintenance of the formation of thin, actin-rich surface projections called filopodia. In addition to its role in the cytoplasm, also plays a role in the nucleus by regulating gene transcription, probably by promoting nuclear actin polyme
   1938..1979    +  CDS            S-Tag (fragment): affinity and epitope tag derived from pancreatic ribonuclease A
   2035..2082    +  terminator     T7 terminator: transcription terminator for bacteriophage T7 RNA polymerase
   2116..2134    +  promoter       T7 promoter: promoter for bacteriophage T7 RNA polymerase
   2135..2159    +  protein_bind   lac operator: The lac repressor binds to the lac operator to inhibit transcription in E. coli. This inhibition can be relieved by adding lactose or isopropyl-β-D-thiogalactopyranoside (IPTG). lac repressor encoded by lacI
   2174..2196    +  RBS            RBS: efficient ribosome binding site from bacteriophage T7 gene 10 (Olins and Rangwala, 1989)
   2204..3367    +  CDS            CHSY_HYPAN: Experimental evidence at protein level: Swiss-Prot protein existence level 1. The primary product of this enzyme is 4,2',4',6'- tetrahydroxychalcone (also termed naringenin-chalcone or chalcone) which undergoes enzyme-catalyzed or spontaneous isomerization into naringenin. From Hypericum androsaemum (Tutsan).
   3395..3436    +  CDS            S-Tag (fragment): affinity and epitope tag derived from pancreatic ribonuclease A
   3492..3539    +  terminator     T7 terminator: transcription terminator for bacteriophage T7 RNA polymerase
   3573..3591    +  promoter       T7 promoter: promoter for bacteriophage T7 RNA polymerase
   3592..3616    +  protein_bind   lac operator: The lac repressor binds to the lac operator to inhibit transcription in E. coli. This inhibition can be relieved by adding lactose or isopropyl-β-D-thiogalactopyranoside (IPTG). lac repressor encoded by lacI
   3631..3653    +  RBS            RBS: efficient ribosome binding site from bacteriophage T7 gene 10 (Olins and Rangwala, 1989)
   3661..4326    +  CDS            CHI1: CFI1_MEDSA - Also known as CHI-1. Experimental evidence at protein level: Swiss-Prot protein existence level 1. Catalyzes the intramolecular cyclization of bicyclic chalcones into tricyclic (S)-flavanones. Responsible for the isomerization of 4,2',4',6'-tetrahydroxychalcone (also termed chalcone) into naringenin. From Medicago sativa (Alfalfa).
   4379..4426    +  terminator     T7 terminator: transcription terminator for bacteriophage T7 RNA polymerase
   4470..4925    +  rep_origin     f1 ori (sequence partly withheld): f1 bacteriophage origin of replication; arrow indicates direction of (+) strand synthesis
   5040..5900    -  CDS            AmpR: β-lactamase; bla; confers resistance to ampicillin, carbenicillin, and related antibiotics
   5901..5993    -  promoter       AmpR promoter: bla
   6074..6662    +  rep_origin     ori: high-copy-number ColE1/pMB1/pBR322/pUC origin of replication
   6848..6990    -  misc_feature   bom: basis of mobility region from pBR322
   7092..7283    -  CDS            rop: Rop protein, which maintains plasmids at low copy number; rop
   7300..7680    +  CDS            YPB1_ECOLX: Protein predicted: Swiss-Prot protein existence level 4. From Escherichia coli.
   7742..7806    -  CDS            TcR (fragment): tetracycline efflux protein; tet; confers resistance to tetracycline
   7821..7842    -  protein_bind   CAP binding site: CAP binding activates transcription in the presence of cAMP. E. coli catabolite activator protein
   7855..8937    -  CDS            lacI: lac repressor; lacI; The lac repressor binds to the lac operator to inhibit transcription in E. coli. This inhibition can be relieved by adding lactose or isopropyl-β-D-thiogalactopyranoside (IPTG).
   8938..9015    -  promoter       lacI promoter: lacI
   9023..9296    -  CDS            TcR (fragment): tetracycline efflux protein; tet; confers resistance to tetracycline
   9331..2       +  promoter       T7 promoter (across the origin): promoter for bacteriophage T7 RNA polymerase
