[The description below was written by a language model from this plasmid's Addgene catalogue record and pLannotate feature annotations shown in this document.]
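Description:
pETM6-Vv4CL-PhCHS-MsCHI is a bacterial expression plasmid of about 9.3 kb built on the pETM6 backbone, a pET-style vector for assembling multi-gene pathways in Escherichia coli. It is maintained through a ColE1/pBR322-type origin and selected with ampicillin via the β-lactamase gene. The catalogue lists it as high copy, although the feature table also shows the rop gene and bom region, which are characteristic of pBR322-derived pET backbones and usually associated with more moderate copy number. An f1 origin, short remnants of the tetracycline resistance gene, and a lacI repressor gene under its own promoter are also present.

The payload consists of three plant enzymes arranged as separate, same-orientation transcription units: 4-coumarate:CoA ligase from Vitis vinifera, chalcone synthase from Petunia hybrida, and chalcone isomerase from Medicago sativa. Each coding sequence has its own T7 promoter with an adjacent lac operator, a T7 gene 10 ribosome binding site and a downstream T7 terminator, so expression needs a host supplying T7 RNA polymerase and is inducible with IPTG through relief of LacI repression. The automated annotation matches the first two genes to homologues from other plants. It also flags S-tag fragments downstream of these two genes and a short mouse-protein match after the ligase gene; these probably reflect vector-derived or spurious similarity rather than intended fusions.

Together the enzymes activate phenylpropanoic acids such as p-coumaric acid to CoA thioesters, condense them into chalcones, and cyclise these to flavanones such as naringenin. The associated work used the plasmid in optimising an E. coli co-culture for flavonoid production.
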