Addgene plasmid #73400: pETM6-Vv4CL-PhCHS-MsCHI
Purpose: Expresses three enzymes to convert phenylpropanoic acids to flavanones in vivo
Depositing lab: Mattheos Koffas. Depositing organization: Rensselaer Polytechnic Institute. Publication: Experimental and computational optimization of an Escherichia coli co-culture for the efficient production of flavonoids. Jones JA, Vernacchio VR, Sinkoe AL, Collins SM, Ibrahim MH, Lachance DM, Hahn J, Koffas MA. Metab Eng. 2016 Feb 6;35:55-63. doi: 10.1016/j.ymben.2016.01.006. PubMed 26860871.
Backbone
  Vector backbone: pETM6
  Backbone manufacturer: Koffas Lab, Addgene Plasmid #49795
  Backbone size w/o insert (bp): 5203
  Vector type: Bacterial Expression
Growth in bacteria
  Bacterial resistance: Ampicillin, 100 μg/mL
  Growth temperature: 37°C
  Growth strain: DH5alpha
  Copy number: High Copy
Gene/Insert 1
  Gene/Insert name: Vv4CL
  Species: V. vinifera
  Promoter: T7
  Cloning method: Restriction Enzyme; 5′ cloning site unknown (unknown if destroyed); 3′ cloning site unknown (unknown if destroyed)
  Sequencing primers: 5′ pBRrevBam
Gene/Insert 2
  Gene/Insert name: PhCHS
  Species: P. hybrida
  Promoter: T7
  Cloning method: Restriction Enzyme; 5′ cloning site unknown (unknown if destroyed); 3′ cloning site unknown (unknown if destroyed)
  Sequencing primers: 5′ unknown
Gene/Insert 3
  Gene/Insert name: MsCHI
  Species: M. sativa
  Promoter: T7
  Cloning method: Restriction Enzyme; 5′ cloning site unknown (unknown if destroyed); 3′ cloning site unknown (unknown if destroyed)
  Sequencing primers: 5′ unknown
Terms and licenses: Academic/Nonprofit Terms; Industry Terms: Not Available to Industry
How to cite: pETM6-Vv4CL-PhCHS-MsCHI was a gift from Mattheos Koffas (Addgene plasmid # 73400 ; http://n2t.net/addgene:73400 ; RRID:Addgene_73400)
