>Addgene plasmid #73400 | pETM6-Vv4CL-PhCHS-MsCHI | addgene partial sequence | sequence record 139351 | pBRrevBam 5'-GGTGATGTCGGCGATATAGG-3'
GCGTCCGGCGTAGCCTAGGATCGAGATCGATCTCGATCCCGCGAAATTAATACGACTCACTATAGGGGAA
TTGTGAGCGGATAACAATTCCCCTCTAGAAATAATTTTGTTTAACTTTAAGAAGGAGATATACATATGAT
TAGTATTGAAACGCAAAACCCGGATGTTAGCAACCTGGACACCTCGCACTCTATTCCGAAAATGGCAAAC
CGTATTGATGACCATGTGTTTCGTTCTAAACTGCCGGAAATTCCGATCAGTAACCATCTGCCGCTGCACA
CGTATTGCTTCGAAAATTACTCGCAGTTTGCAGACCGTCCGTGTCTGATTGTTGGCTCGACGAACAAAAC
CTATAGCTTCGCTGAAACCCATCTGATCTCTCGCAAAGTGGGCGCAGGTTTTGCTCACCTGGGTCTGAAA
CAGGGCGATGTGGTTATGATTCTGCTGCAAAATTGCGCGGAATTTGCCTTCAGCTTTCTGGGTGCGTCTA
TGGTTGGCGCCGTCACCACGACCGCAAACCCGTTCTACACGTCCGCGGAAATCTTCAAACAGCTGAACGC
ATCAAAAGCTAAAATCGTCGTGACCCAGGCGCAATATGTGGATAAACTGCGCGACTACCCGGATGGTCAA
GTTGCCAAAATTGGCGAAGGTTTCACGGTCATTACCATCGATGACCCGCCGGAAAACTGTATGCATTTTA
GTGTTGTCTCCGAAGCGAACGAAAGCGAACTGCCGGAAGTCTCAATTAATTCGGATGACCCGGTGGCCCT
GCCGTTTAGCTCTGGTACGACCGGCCTGCCGAAAGGCGTGGTTCTGACGCACAAATCACTGATCAC
