>Addgene plasmid #73400 | pETM6-Vv4CL-PhCHS-MsCHI | addgene partial sequence | sequence record 139361 | hProgerin-F 5'-AGATGACCTGCTCCATCACC-3'
TCATTTGGCCCACGGAAAGTGACCGCGGTGATTTCTGAACAAACAACAAGGACTCGAGCGCCCTTGTTGT
TTTCAGCCAAGTCCTTGGCTAACCGAAGAACCGTGCCACCAGCAAAGCAACCTTGTTGGTACATCATAAG
CCTCTTGACCGATGGACGAAGCCCAAGTAGCTTAGTGAGTTGATAGTCACACCCAGGCATGTCCACACCA
CTGGTTGTGCAAAAGACCAAATGGGTAATTTTGGACTTGGGCTGGCCCCATTCCTTGATGGCCTTTTGAG
CTGCCTCTTTGCCAAGTTTGGGCACTTCAACCACCACTATGTCTTGCCTAGCATCAAGAGAAGGTGCCAT
GTATTCACACATACTAGGATTCTCTTTCAAGATTTCCTCTGTTAAGTGCATGTACCTTTTCTTAATCATT
GATTTTTCACACATGCGCTTAAATTTCTCCTTAAGATCAGTCTTGTGCTCACTGTTAGTGATACGAAAAT
AAAAATCAGGGTAAGTGCTTTGATCAACACAGTTTGAAGGTGTGGCTGTTCCAATGGCCATGACAGTGGC
TGGACCTTCAGCACGTTGTGCCTTACGATACTCCTCGACTGTCACCATATGTATATCTCCTTCTTAAAGT
TAAACAAAATTATTTCTAGAGGGGAATTGTTATCCGCTCACAATTCCCCTATAGTGAGTCGTATTAATTT
CGCGGGATCGAGATCGATCTCGATCCTAGC
